>Addgene plasmid #112671 | pCMV-BE3-FNLS(RA) | addgene full sequence | sequence record 217194 | Addgene NGS Result
GACATTGATTATTGACTAGTTATTAATAGTAATCAATTACGGGGTCATTAGTTCATAGCCCATATATGGA
GTTCCGCGTTACATAACTTACGGTAAATGGCCCGCCTGGCTGACCGCCCAACGACCCCCGCCCATTGACG
TCAATAATGACGTATGTTCCCATAGTAACGCCAATAGGGACTTTCCATTGACGTCAATGGGTGGAGTATT
TACGGTAAACTGCCCACTTGGCAGTACATCAAGTGTATCATATGCCAAGTACGCCCCCTATTGACGTCAA
TGACGGTAAATGGCCCGCCTGGCATTATGCCCAGTACATGACCTTATGGGACTTTCCTACTTGGCAGTAC
ATCTACGTATTAGTCATCGCTATTACCATGGTGATGCGGTTTTGGCAGTACATCAATGGGCGTGGATAGC
GGTTTGACTCACGGGGATTTCCAAGTCTCCACCCCATTGACGTCAATGGGAGTTTGTTTTGGCACCAAAA
TCAACGGGACTTTCCAAAATGTCGTAACAACTCCGCCCCATTGACGCAAATGGGCGGTAGGCGTGTACGG
TGGGAGGTCTATATAAGCAGAGCTGGTTTAGTGAACCGTCAGATCCGCTAGAGATCCGCGGCCGCTAATA
CGACTCACTATAGGGAGAGCCGCCACCATGGACTATAAGGACCACGACGGAGACTACAAGGATCATGATA
TTGATTACAAAGACGATGACGATAAGATGGCCCCAAAGAAGAAGCGGAAGGTCGGTATCCACGGAGTCCC
AGCAGCCATGAGCTCAGAGACTGGCCCAGTGGCTGTGGACCCCACATTGAGACGGCGGATCGAGCCCCAT
GAGTTTGAGGTATTCTTCGATCCGAGAGAGCTCCGCAAGGAGACCTGCCTGCTTTACGAAATTAATTGGG
GGGGCCGGCACTCCATTTGGCGACATACATCACAGAACACTAACAAGCACGTCGAAGTCAACTTCATCGA
GAAGTTCACGACAGAAAGATATTTCTGTCCGAACACAAGGTGCAGCATTACCTGGTTTCTCAGCTGGAGC
CCATGCGGCGAATGTAGTAGGGCCATCACTGAATTCCTGTCAAGGTATCCCCACGTCACTCTGTTTATTT
ACATCGCAAGGCTGTACCACCACGCTGACCCCCGCAATCGACAAGGCCTGCGGGATTTGATCTCTTCAGG
TGTGACTATCCAAATTATGACTGAGCAGGAGTCAGGATACTGCTGGAGAAACTTTGTGAATTATAGCCCG
AGTAATGAAGCCCACTGGCCTAGGTATCCCCATCTGTGGGTACGACTGTACGTTCTTGAACTGTACTGCA
TCATACTGGGCCTGCCTCCTTGTCTCAACATTCTGAGAAGGAAGCAGCCACAGCTGACATTCTTTACCAT
CGCTCTTCAGTCTTGTCATTACCAGCGACTGCCCCCACACATTCTCTGGGCCACCGGGTTGAAAAGCGGC
AGCGAGACTCCCGGGACCTCAGAGTCCGCCACACCCGAAAGTGACAAGAAGTACAGCATCGGCCTGGCCA
TCGGCACCAACTCTGTGGGCTGGGCCGTGATCACCGACGAGTACAAGGTGCCCAGCAAGAAATTCAAGGT
GCTGGGCAACACCGACCGGCACAGCATCAAGAAGAACCTGATCGGAGCCCTGCTGTTCGACAGCGGCGAA
ACAGCCGAGGCCACCCGGCTGAAGAGAACCGCCAGAAGAAGATACACCAGACGGAAGAACCGGATCTGCT
ATCTGCAAGAGATCTTCAGCAACGAGATGGCCAAGGTGGACGACAGCTTCTTCCACAGACTGGAAGAGTC
CTTCCTGGTGGAAGAGGATAAGAAGCACGAGCGGCACCCCATCTTCGGCAACATCGTGGACGAGGTGGCC
TACCACGAGAAGTACCCCACCATCTACCACCTGAGAAAGAAACTGGTGGACAGCACCGACAAGGCCGACC
TGCGGCTGATCTATCTGGCCCTGGCCCACATGATCAAGTTCCGGGGCCACTTCCTGATCGAGGGCGACCT
GAACCCCGACAACAGCGACGTGGACAAGCTGTTCATCCAGCTGGTGCAGACCTACAACCAGCTGTTCGAG
GAAAACCCCATCAACGCCAGCGGCGTGGACGCCAAGGCCATCCTGTCTGCCAGACTGAGCAAGAGCAGAC
GGCTGGAAAATCTGATCGCCCAGCTGCCCGGCGAGAAGAAGAATGGCCTGTTCGGCAACCTGATTGCCCT
GAGCCTGGGCCTGACCCCCAACTTCAAGAGCAACTTCGACCTGGCCGAGGATGCCAAACTGCAGCTGAGC
AAGGACACCTACGACGACGACCTGGACAACCTGCTGGCCCAGATCGGCGACCAGTACGCCGACCTGTTTC
TGGCCGCCAAGAACCTGTCCGACGCCATCCTGCTGAGCGACATCCTGAGAGTGAACACCGAGATCACCAA
GGCCCCCCTGAGCGCCTCTATGATCAAGAGATACGACGAGCACCACCAGGACCTGACCCTGCTGAAAGCT
CTCGTGCGGCAGCAGCTGCCTGAGAAGTACAAAGAGATTTTCTTCGACCAGAGCAAGAACGGCTACGCCG
GCTACATTGACGGCGGAGCCAGCCAGGAAGAGTTCTACAAGTTCATCAAGCCCATCCTGGAAAAGATGGA
CGGCACCGAGGAACTGCTCGTGAAGCTGAACAGAGAGGACCTGCTGCGGAAGCAGCGGACCTTCGACAAC
GGCAGCATCCCCCACCAGATCCACCTGGGAGAGCTGCACGCCATTCTGCGGCGGCAGGAAGATTTTTACC
CATTCCTGAAGGACAACCGGGAAAAGATCGAGAAGATCCTGACCTTCCGCATCCCCTACTACGTGGGCCC
TCTGGCCAGGGGAAACAGCAGATTCGCCTGGATGACCAGAAAGAGCGAGGAAACCATCACCCCCTGGAAC
TTCGAGGAAGTGGTGGACAAGGGCGCTTCCGCCCAGAGCTTCATCGAGCGGATGACCAACTTCGATAAGA
ACCTGCCCAACGAGAAGGTGCTGCCCAAGCACAGCCTGCTGTACGAGTACTTCACCGTGTATAACGAGCT
GACCAAAGTGAAATACGTGACCGAGGGAATGAGAAAGCCCGCCTTCCTGAGCGGCGAGCAGAAAAAGGCC
ATCGTGGACCTGCTGTTCAAGACCAACCGGAAAGTGACCGTGAAGCAGCTGAAAGAGGACTACTTCAAGA
AAATCGAGTGCTTCGACTCCGTGGAAATCTCCGGCGTGGAAGATCGGTTCAACGCCTCCCTGGGCACATA
CCACGATCTGCTGAAAATTATCAAGGACAAGGACTTCCTGGACAATGAGGAAAACGAGGACATTCTGGAA
GATATCGTGCTGACCCTGACACTGTTTGAGGACAGAGAGATGATCGAGGAACGGCTGAAAACCTATGCCC
ACCTGTTCGACGACAAAGTGATGAAGCAGCTGAAGCGGCGGAGATACACCGGCTGGGGCAGGCTGAGCCG
GAAGCTGATCAACGGCATCCGGGACAAGCAGTCCGGCAAGACAATCCTGGATTTCCTGAAGTCCGACGGC
TTCGCCAACAGAAACTTCATGCAGCTGATCCACGACGACAGCCTGACCTTTAAAGAGGACATCCAGAAAG
CCCAGGTGTCCGGCCAGGGCGATAGCCTGCACGAGCACATTGCCAATCTGGCCGGCAGCCCCGCCATTAA
GAAGGGCATCCTGCAGACAGTGAAGGTGGTGGACGAGCTCGTGAAAGTGATGGGCCGGCACAAGCCCGAG
AACATCGTGATCGAAATGGCCAGAGAGAACCAGACCACCCAGAAGGGACAGAAGAACAGCCGCGAGAGAA
TGAAGCGGATCGAAGAGGGCATCAAAGAGCTGGGCAGCCAGATCCTGAAAGAACACCCAGTGGAAAACAC
CCAGCTGCAGAACGAGAAGCTGTACCTGTACTACCTGCAGAATGGGCGGGATATGTACGTGGACCAGGAA
CTGGACATCAACCGGCTGTCCGACTACGATGTGGACCATATCGTGCCTCAGAGCTTTCTGAAGGACGACT
CCATCGACAACAAGGTGCTGACCAGAAGCGACAAGAACCGGGGCAAGAGCGACAACGTGCCCTCCGAAGA
GGTCGTGAAGAAGATGAAGAACTACTGGCGGCAGCTGCTGAACGCCAAGCTGATTACCCAGAGAAAGTTC
GACAATCTGACCAAGGCCGAGAGAGGCGGCCTGAGCGAACTGGATAAGGCCGGCTTCATCAAGAGACAGC
TGGTGGAAACCCGGCAGATCACAAAGCACGTGGCACAGATCCTGGACTCCCGGATGAACACTAAGTACGA
CGAGAATGACAAGCTGATCCGGGAAGTGAAAGTGATCACCCTGAAGTCCAAGCTGGTGTCCGATTTCCGG
AAGGATTTCCAGTTTTACAAAGTGCGCGAGATCAACAACTACCACCACGCCCACGACGCCTACCTGAACG
CCGTCGTGGGAACCGCCCTGATCAAAAAGTACCCTAAGCTGGAAAGCGAGTTCGTGTACGGCGACTACAA
GGTGTACGACGTGCGGAAGATGATCGCCAAGAGCGAGCAGGAAATCGGCAAGGCTACCGCCAAGTACTTC
TTCTACAGCAACATCATGAACTTTTTCAAGACCGAGATTACCCTGGCCAACGGCGAGATCCGGAAGCGGC
CTCTGATCGAGACAAACGGCGAAACCGGGGAGATCGTGTGGGATAAGGGCCGGGATTTTGCCACCGTGCG
GAAAGTGCTGAGCATGCCCCAAGTGAATATCGTGAAAAAGACCGAGGTGCAGACAGGCGGCTTCAGCAAA
GAGTCTATCCTGCCCAAGAGGAACAGCGATAAGCTGATCGCCAGAAAGAAGGACTGGGACCCTAAGAAGT
ACGGCGGCTTCGACAGCCCCACCGTGGCCTATTCTGTGCTGGTGGTGGCCAAAGTGGAAAAGGGCAAGTC
CAAGAAACTGAAGAGTGTGAAAGAGCTGCTGGGGATCACCATCATGGAAAGAAGCAGCTTCGAGAAGAAT
CCCATCGACTTTCTGGAAGCCAAGGGCTACAAAGAAGTGAAAAAGGACCTGATCATCAAGCTGCCTAAGT
ACTCCCTGTTCGAGCTGGAAAACGGCCGGAAGAGAATGCTGGCCTCTGCCGGCGAACTGCAGAAGGGAAA
CGAACTGGCCCTGCCCTCCAAATATGTGAACTTCCTGTACCTGGCCAGCCACTATGAGAAGCTGAAGGGC
TCCCCCGAGGATAATGAGCAGAAACAGCTGTTTGTGGAACAGCACAAGCACTACCTGGACGAGATCATCG
AGCAGATCAGCGAGTTCTCCAAGAGAGTGATCCTGGCCGACGCTAATCTGGACAAAGTGCTGTCCGCCTA
CAACAAGCACCGGGATAAGCCCATCAGAGAGCAGGCCGAGAATATCATCCACCTGTTTACCCTGACCAAT
CTGGGAGCCCCTGCCGCCTTCAAGTACTTTGACACCACCATCGACCGGAAGAGGTACACCAGCACCAAAG
AGGTGCTGGACGCCACCCTGATCCACCAGAGCATCACCGGCCTGTACGAGACACGGATCGACCTGTCTCA
GCTGGGAGGCGATTCAGGCGGATCTACTAATCTGTCAGATATTATTGAAAAGGAGACCGGTAAGCAACTG
GTTATCCAGGAATCCATCCTCATGCTCCCAGAGGAGGTGGAAGAAGTCATTGGGAACAAGCCGGAAAGCG
ATATACTCGTGCACACCGCCTACGACGAGAGCACCGACGAGAATGTCATGCTTCTGACTAGCGACGCCCC
TGAATACAAGCCTTGGGCTCTGGTCATACAGGATAGCAACGGTGAGAACAAGATTAAGATGCTCTCTGGT
GGTTCTCCCAAGAAGAAGAGGAAAGTCTAAAAACCCGCTGATCAGCCTCGACTGTGCCTTCTAGTTGCCA
GCCATCTGTTGTTTGCCCCTCCCCCGTGCCTTCCTTGACCCTGGAAGGTGCCACTCCCACTGTCCTTTCC
TAATAAAATGAGGAAATTGCATCGCATTGTCTGAGTAGGTGTCATTCTATTCTGGGGGGTGGGGTGGGGC
AGGACAGCAAGGGGGAGGATTGGGAAGACAATAGCAGGCATGCTGGGGATGCGGTGGGCTCTATGGCTTC
TGAGGCGGAAAGAACCAGCTGGGGCTCGATACCGTCGACCTCTAGCTAGAGCTTGGCGTAATCATGGTCA
TAGCTGTTTCCTGTGTGAAATTGTTATCCGCTCACAATTCCACACAACATACGAGCCGGAAGCATAAAGT
GTAAAGCCTAGGGTGCCTAATGAGTGAGCTAACTCACATTAATTGCGTTGCGCTCACTGCCCGCTTTCCA
GTCGGGAAACCTGTCGTGCCAGCTGCATTAATGAATCGGCCAACGCGCGGGGAGAGGCGGTTTGCGTATT
GGGCGCTCTTCCGCTTCCTCGCTCACTGACTCGCTGCGCTCGGTCGTTCGGCTGCGGCGAGCGGTATCAG
CTCACTCAAAGGCGGTAATACGGTTATCCACAGAATCAGGGGATAACGCAGGAAAGAACATGTGAGCAAA
AGGCCAGCAAAAGGCCAGGAACCGTAAAAAGGCCGCGTTGCTGGCGTTTTTCCATAGGCTCCGCCCCCCT
GACGAGCATCACAAAAATCGACGCTCAAGTCAGAGGTGGCGAAACCCGACAGGACTATAAAGATACCAGG
CGTTTCCCCCTGGAAGCTCCCTCGTGCGCTCTCCTGTTCCGACCCTGCCGCTTACCGGATACCTGTCCGC
CTTTCTCCCTTCGGGAAGCGTGGCGCTTTCTCATAGCTCACGCTGTAGGTATCTCAGTTCGGTGTAGGTC
GTTCGCTCCAAGCTGGGCTGTGTGCACGAACCCCCCGTTCAGCCCGACCGCTGCGCCTTATCCGGTAACT
ATCGTCTTGAGTCCAACCCGGTAAGACACGACTTATCGCCACTGGCAGCAGCCACTGGTAACAGGATTAG
CAGAGCGAGGTATGTAGGCGGTGCTACAGAGTTCTTGAAGTGGTGGCCTAACTACGGCTACACTAGAAGA
ACAGTATTTGGTATCTGCGCTCTGCTGAAGCCAGTTACCTTCGGAAAAAGAGTTGGTAGCTCTTGATCCG
GCAAACAAACCACCGCTGGTAGCGGTGGTTTTTTTGTTTGCAAGCAGCAGATTACGCGCAGAAAAAAAGG
ATCTCAAGAAGATCCTTTGATCTTTTCTACGGGGTCTGACGCTCAGTGGAACGAAAACTCACGTTAAGGG
ATTTTGGTCATGAGATTATCAAAAAGGATCTTCACCTAGATCCTTTTAAATTAAAAATGAAGTTTTAAAT
CAATCTAAAGTATATATGAGTAAACTTGGTCTGACAGTTACCAATGCTTAATCAGTGAGGCACCTATCTC
AGCGATCTGTCTATTTCGTTCATCCATAGTTGCCTGACTCCCCGTCGTGTAGATAACTACGATACGGGAG
GGCTTACCATCTGGCCCCAGTGCTGCAATGATACCGCGAGACCCACGCTCACCGGCTCCAGATTTATCAG
CAATAAACCAGCCAGCCGGAAGGGCCGAGCGCAGAAGTGGTCCTGCAACTTTATCCGCCTCCATCCAGTC
TATTAATTGTTGCCGGGAAGCTAGAGTAAGTAGTTCGCCAGTTAATAGTTTGCGCAACGTTGTTGCCATT
GCTACAGGCATCGTGGTGTCACGCTCGTCGTTTGGTATGGCTTCATTCAGCTCCGGTTCCCAACGATCAA
GGCGAGTTACATGATCCCCCATGTTGTGCAAAAAAGCGGTTAGCTCCTTCGGTCCTCCGATCGTTGTCAG
AAGTAAGTTGGCCGCAGTGTTATCACTCATGGTTATGGCAGCACTGCATAATTCTCTTACTGTCATGCCA
TCCGTAAGATGCTTTTCTGTGACTGGTGAGTACTCAACCAAGTCATTCTGAGAATAGTGTATGCGGCGAC
CGAGTTGCTCTTGCCCGGCGTCAATACGGGATAATACCGCGCCACATAGCAGAACTTTAAAAGTGCTCAT
CATTGGAAAACGTTCTTCGGGGCGAAAACTCTCAAGGATCTTACCGCTGTTGAGATCCAGTTCGATGTAA
CCCACTCGTGCACCCAACTGATCTTCAGCATCTTTTACTTTCACCAGCGTTTCTGGGTGAGCAAAAACAG
GAAGGCAAAATGCCGCAAAAAAGGGAATAAGGGCGACACGGAAATGTTGAATACTCATACTCTTCCTTTT
TCAATATTATTGAAGCATTTATCAGGGTTATTGTCTCATGAGCGGATACATATTTGAATGTATTTAGAAA
AATAAACAAATAGGGGTTCCGCGCACATTTCCCCGAAAAGTGCCACCTGACGTCGACGGATCGGGAGATC
GATCTCCCGATCCCCTAGGGTCGACTCTCAGTACAATCTGCTCTGATGCCGCATAGTTAAGCCAGTATCT
GCTCCCTGCTTGTGTGTTGGAGGTCGCTGAGTAGTGCGCGAGCAAAATTTAAGCTACAACAAGGCAAGGC
TTGACCGACAATTGCATGAAGAATCTGCTTAGGGTTAGGCGTTTTGCGCTGCTTCGCGATGTACGGGCCA
GATATACGCGTT
Features (pLannotate 1.2.2; 18 found; start..end, strand, type, name):
      1..380     +  enhancer       CMV enhancer: human cytomegalovirus immediate early enhancer
    381..584     +  promoter       CMV promoter: human cytomegalovirus (CMV) immediate early promoter
    626..644     +  promoter       T7 promoter: promoter for bacteriophage T7 RNA polymerase
    778..1464    +  CDS            Apobec1: ABEC1_RAT - Experimental evidence at protein level: Swiss-Prot protein existence level 1. Catalytic component of the apolipoprotein B mRNA editing enzyme complex which is responsible for the postranscriptional editing of a CAA codon for Gln to a UAA codon for stop in the APOB mRNA. May also play a role in the epigenetic regulation of gene expression by participating in DNA demethylation. From Rattus norvegicus (Rat).
   1465..1512    +  CDS            ABE(7.10) (fragment): adenine base editor comprising wild-type E. coli TadA fused to the evolved TadA*(7.10) mutant (Gaudelli et al., 2017)
   1513..5612    +  CDS            Cas9 (fragment): Cas9 (Csn1) endonuclease from the Streptococcus pyogenes Type II CRISPR/Cas system generates RNA-guided double strand breaks in DNA
   5626..5874    +  CDS            UGI: UNGI_BPPB2 - Experimental evidence at protein level: Swiss-Prot protein existence level 1. This protein binds specifically and reversibly to the host uracil-DNA glycosylase, preventing removal of uracil residues from PBS2 DNA by the host uracil-excision repair system. From Bacillus phage PBS2 (Bacteriophage PBS2).
   5932..6156    +  polyA_signal   bGH poly(A) signal: bovine growth hormone polyadenylation signal
   6160..6181    +  promoter       SV40 promoter (fragment): SV40 enhancer and early promoter
   6186..6202    +  misc_feature   MCS (fragment): pBluescript multiple cloning site
   6251..6267    -  protein_bind   lac operator: The lac repressor binds to the lac operator to inhibit transcription in E. coli. This inhibition can be relieved by adding lactose or isopropyl-β-D-thiogalactopyranoside (IPTG). lac repressor encoded by lacI
   6275..6305    -  promoter       lac promoter: promoter for the E. coli lac operon
   6320..6341    -  protein_bind   CAP binding site: CAP binding activates transcription in the presence of cAMP. E. coli catabolite activator protein
   6354..6446    -  CDS            lacI (fragment): lac repressor; lacI; The lac repressor binds to the lac operator to inhibit transcription in E. coli. This inhibition can be relieved by adding lactose or isopropyl-β-D-thiogalactopyranoside (IPTG).
   6629..7217    -  rep_origin     ori: high-copy-number ColE1/pMB1/pBR322/pUC origin of replication
   7388..8248    -  CDS            AmpR: β-lactamase; bla; confers resistance to ampicillin, carbenicillin, and related antibiotics
   8249..8353    -  promoter       AmpR promoter: bla
   8424..8468    -  misc_feature   bom (fragment): basis of mobility region from pBR322
