[The description below was written by a language model from this plasmid's Addgene catalogue record and pLannotate feature annotations shown in this document.]
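Description:
pCMV-BE3-FNLS(RA) is a mammalian expression plasmid of about 8.6 kb, built on a pCMV backbone, that drives a codon-optimized version of the BE3 cytosine base editor. It is propagated in E. coli as a high-copy plasmid through a ColE1/pUC-type origin and is selected with ampicillin via the β-lactamase gene. No mammalian selection marker is annotated, only a very short SV40 promoter fragment, so the vector appears suited to transient transfection rather than stable selection. Remnants of a lac promoter/operator region, a lacI fragment and a pBR322 bom fragment are backbone carry-over with no evident role in the payload.

The expression cassette consists of the human CMV immediate-early enhancer and promoter, followed by a T7 promoter that could support in vitro transcription, then the roughly 5.25 kb synthetic insert and a bovine growth hormone polyadenylation signal. The open reading frame fuses rat APOBEC1 cytidine deaminase, through a short linker, to Streptococcus pyogenes Cas9 and then to the uracil glycosylase inhibitor UGI from phage PBS2. The automated annotation labels that linker as an ABE(7.10) fragment, probably because the linker sequence is shared between editor families. The catalogue lists a D10A mutation, which makes Cas9 a nickase, together with an N-terminal 3x FLAG tag and an added N-terminal nuclear localization signal (the "FNLS" design). These N-terminal elements are not separately annotated but would fit the unannotated stretch upstream of APOBEC1.

When paired with a guide RNA supplied separately, the fusion deaminates cytosines within the target window, while UGI blocks uracil excision, favouring C-to-T conversion without double-strand breaks. The record links the plasmid to work on optimized base editors for efficient editing in cells, organoids and mice.
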