Addgene plasmid #112671: pCMV-BE3-FNLS(RA)
Purpose: CMV expression vector for BE3-FNLS construct (codon optimized)
Depositing lab: Lukas Dow. Depositing organization: Cornell University. Publication: Optimized base editors enable efficient editing in cells, organoids and mice. Zafra MP, Schatoff EM, Katti A, Foronda M, Breinig M, Schweitzer AY, Simon A, Han T, Goswami S, Montgomery E, Thibado J, Kastenhuber ER, Sanchez-Rivera FJ, Shi J, Vakoc CR, Lowe SW, Tschaharganeh DF, Dow LE. Nat Biotechnol. 2018 Jul 3. pii: nbt.4194. doi: 10.1038/nbt.4194. PubMed 29969439.
Backbone
  Vector backbone: pCMV
  Vector type: Mammalian Expression
Growth in bacteria
  Bacterial resistance: Ampicillin, 100 μg/mL
  Growth temperature: 37°C
  Growth strain: DH5alpha
  Copy number: High Copy
Gene/Insert
  Gene/Insert name: BE3-FNLS (alt name: FNLS)
  Species: Synthetic
  Insert size (bp): 5250
  Mutation: NLS sequence at the N-terminus and D10A
  Promoter: CMV
  Tag / fusion protein: 3x FLAG (N terminal on backbone)
  Cloning method: Gibson Cloning
  Sequencing primers: 5′ CGCAAATGGGCGGTAGGCGTG; 3′ GGAAACAGCTATGACCATG
Terms and licenses: Academic/Nonprofit Terms; Industry Terms: Not Available to Industry
How to cite: pCMV-BE3-FNLS(RA) was a gift from Lukas Dow (Addgene plasmid # 112671 ; http://n2t.net/addgene:112671 ; RRID:Addgene_112671)
